Addgene plasmid #39172: MST4
Purpose: Bacterial expression for structure determination; may not be full ORF
Depositing lab: Nicola Burgess-Brown. Depositing organization: University of Oxford.
Backbone
  Vector backbone: pLIC-SGC1
  Backbone manufacturer: SGC
  Vector type: Bacterial Expression
Growth in bacteria
  Bacterial resistance: Ampicillin, 100 μg/mL
  Growth temperature: 37°C
  Growth strain: Mach1
  Copy number: Low Copy
Gene/Insert
  Gene/Insert name: MST4 (alt names: MST4: Mst3 and SOK1-related kinase; PDB:3GGF)
  Species: H. sapiens (human)
  Insert size (bp): 985
  Entrez Gene: STK26 (a.k.a. MASK, MST4)
  Tag / fusion protein: His Tev (N terminal on insert)
  Cloning method: Ligation Independent Cloning
  Sequencing primers: 5′ T7; 3′ T7-term
Terms and licenses: Academic/Nonprofit Terms; Industry Terms: Not Available to Industry
How to cite: MST4 was a gift from Nicola Burgess-Brown (Addgene plasmid # 39172 ; http://n2t.net/addgene:39172 ; RRID:Addgene_39172)
