[The description below was written by a language model from this plasmid's Addgene catalogue record.]
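Description:
MST4 is a bacterial expression plasmid built on the pLIC-SGC1 backbone from the SGC, designed to produce a fragment of the human kinase MST4 (Mst3 and SOK1-related kinase; gene symbol STK26, also known as MASK) for structure determination. The insert is about 985 bp of human coding sequence introduced by ligation-independent cloning. The record explicitly cautions that it may not represent the full open reading frame, which is typical of constructs whose boundaries have been trimmed to a crystallisable domain. The alternative names link the construct to a deposited crystal structure of the protein.

The encoded protein carries an N-terminal His tag followed by a TEV protease site, an arrangement that allows capture by immobilised metal affinity chromatography and subsequent removal of the tag by TEV cleavage to leave near-native protein. The record does not state the promoter directly. However, the listed sequencing primers anneal to the T7 promoter and T7 terminator, which suggests the insert sits in a T7-driven expression cassette requiring a host that supplies T7 RNA polymerase for expression. The plasmid is selected with ampicillin, is described as low copy, and is maintained in the Mach1 cloning strain. The origin of replication is not specified, and no feature table is available to confirm other backbone elements. The construct is intended for recombinant production of the MST4 fragment in E. coli for crystallography and related biochemical or biophysical work.
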