>Addgene plasmid #39172 | MST4 | depositor partial sequence | sequence record 49223 | MST4 sequence 985 bps
ATGCACCATCATCATCATCATTCTTCTGGTGTAGATCTGGGTACCGAGAACCTGTACTTCCAATCCATGG
CCCACTCGCCGGTGGCTGTCCAAGTGCCTGGGATGCAGAATAACATAGCTGATCCAGAAGAACTGTTCAC
AAAATTAGAGCGCATTGGGAAAGGCTCATTTGGGGAAGTTTTCAAAGGAATTGATAACCGTACCCAGCAA
GTCGTTGCTATTAAAATCATAGACCTTGAGGAAGCCGAAGATGAAATAGAAGACATTCAGCAAGAAATAA
CTGTCTTGAGTCAATGTGACAGCTCATATGTAACAAAATACTATGGGTCATATTTAAAGGGGTCTAAATT
ATGGATAATAATGGAATACCTGGGCGGTGGTTCAGCACTGGATCTTCTTCGAGCTGGTCCATTTGATGAG
TTCCAGATTGCTACCATGCTAAAGGAAATTTTAAAAGGTCTGGACTATCTGCATTCAGAAAAGAAAATTC
ACCGAGACATAAAAGCTGCCAATGTCTTGCTCTCAGAACAAGGAGATGTTAAACTTGCTGATTTTGGAGT
TGCTGGTCAGCTGACAGATACACAGATTAAAAGAAATACCTTTGTGGGAACTCCATTTTGGATGGCTCCT
GAAGTTATTCAACAGTCAGCTTATGACTCAAAAGCTGACATTTGGTCATTGGGAATTACTGCTATTGAAC
TAGCCAAGGGAGAGCCACCTAACTCCGATATGCATCCAATGAGAGTTCTGTTTCTTATTCCCAAAAACAA
TCCTCCAACTCTTGTTGGAGACTTTACTAAGTCTTTTAAGGAGTTTATTGATGCTTGCCTGAACAAAGAT
CCATCATTTCGTCCTACAGCAAAAGAACTTCTGAAACACAAATTCATTGTAAAAAATTCAAAGAAGACTT
CTTATCTGACTGAACTGATAGATCGTTTTAAGAGATGGAAGGCAGAAGGGCACAGTTGACAGTAAAGGTG
GATAC
