>Addgene plasmid #39172 | MST4 | addgene partial sequence | sequence record 52660 | T7-term
CAGCCGGATCTCAGTGGTGGTGGTGGTGGTGCTCGAGTGCGGCCGCAAGCTTGTCGACGGAGCTCGAATT
CGGATCCGTATCCACCTTTACTGTCAACTGTGCCCTTCTGCCTTCCATCTCTTAAAACGATCTATCAGTT
CAGTCAGATAAGAAGTCTTCTTTGAATTTTTTACAATGAATTTGTGTTTCAGAAGTTCTTTTGCTGTAGG
ACGAAATGATGGATCTTTGTTCAGGCAAGCATCAATAAACTCCTTAAAAGACTTAGTAAAGTCTCCAACA
AGAGTTGGAGGATTGTTTTTGGGAATAAGAAACAGAACTCTCATTGGATGCATATCGGAGTTAGGTGGCT
CTCCCTTGGCTAGTTCAATAGCAGTAATTCCCAATGACCAAATGTCAGCTTTTGAGTCATAAGCTGACTG
TTGAATAACTTCAGGAGCCATCCAAAATGGAGTTCCCACAAAGGTATTTCTTTTAATCTGTGTATCTGTC
AGCTGACCAGCAACTCCAAAATCAGCAAGTTTAACATCTCCTTGTTCTGAGAGCAAGACATTGGCAGCTT
TTATGTCTCGGTGAATTTTCTTTTCTGAATGCAGATAGTCCAGACCTTTTAAAATTTCCTTTAGCATGGT
AGCAATCTGGAACTCATCAAATGGACCAGCTCGAAGAAGATCCAGTGCTGAACCACCGCCCAGGTATTCC
ATTATTATCCATAATTTAGACCCCTTTAAATATGACCCATAGTATTTTGTTACATATGAGCTGTCACATT
GACTCAAGACAGTTATTTCTTGCTGAATGTCTTC
