>Addgene plasmid #39172 | MST4 | addgene partial sequence | sequence record 52661 | T7 5'-TAATACGACTCACTATAGGG-3'
GCGAATTCCCTCTGAATATTTTGTTTACTTTAAGAAGGAGATATACATATGCACCATCATCATCATCATT
CTTCTGGTGTAGATCTGGGTACCGAGAACCTGTACTTCCAATCCATGGCCCACTCGCCGGTGGCTGTCCA
AGTGCCTGGGATGCAGAATAACATAGCTGATCCAGAAGAACTGTTCACAAAATTAGAGCGCATTGGGAAA
GGCTCATTTGGGGAAGTTTTCAAAGGAATTGATAACCGTACCCAGCAAGTCGTTGCTATTAAAATCATAG
ACCTTGAGGAAGCCGAAGATGAAATAGAAGACATTCAGCAAGAAATAACTGTCTTGAGTCAATGTGACAG
CTCATATGTAACAAAATACTATGGGTCATATTTAAAGGGGTCTAAATTATGGATAATAATGGAATACCTG
GGCGGTGGTTCAGCACTGGATCTTCTTCGAGCTGGTCCATTTGATGAGTTCCAGATTGCTACCATGCTAA
AGGAAATTTTAAAAGGTCTGGACTATCTGCATTCAGAAAAGAAAATTCACCGAGACATAAAAGCTGCCAA
TGTCTTGCTCTCAGAACAAGGAGATGTTAAACTTGCTGATTTTGGAGTTGCTGGTCAGCTGACAGATACA
CAGATTAAAAGAAATACCTTTGTGGGAACTCCATTTTGGATGGCTCCTGAAGTTATTCAACAGTCAGCTT
ATGACTCAAAAGCTGACATTTGGTCATTGGGAATTACTGCTATTGAACTAGCCAAGGGAGAGCCACCTAA
CTCCGATATGCATCCAATGAGAGTTCTGTTTCTTATTCCCAAAAACAATCCTCCAACTCTTGTTGGAGAC
TTTACTAAGTCTTTTAAGGAGTTTATTGATGCTTGCCTGAACAAAGATCCATCATTTCGTCCTACAGCAA
AAGAACTTCTG
